>Addgene plasmid #98932 | pAAV.CAG.Flex.iGluSnFr.WPRE.SV40 | depositor full sequence | sequence record 181195 | Full Sequence
CTGCGCGCTCGCTCGCTCACTGAGGCCGCCCGGGCAAAGCCCGGGCGTCGGGCGACCTTTGGTCGCCCGG
CCTCAGTGAGCGAGCGAGCGCGCAGAGAGGGAGTGGCCAACTCCATCACTAGGGGTTCCTTGTAGTTAAT
GATTAACCCGCCATGCTACTTATCTACGTAGCCATGCTCTAGGAAGAGTACCATTGACGTCAATAATGAC
GTATGTTCCCATAGTAACGCCAATAGGGACTTTCCATTGACGTCAATGGGTGGAGTATTTACGGTAAACT
GCCCACTTGGCAGTACATCAAGTGTATCATATGCCAAGTACGCCCCCTATTGACGTCAATGACGGTAAAT
GGCCCGCCTGGCATTATGCCCAGTACATGACCTTATGGGACTTTCCTACTTGGCAGTACATCTACGTATT
AGTCATCGCTATTACCATGGTCGAGGTGAGCCCCACGTTCTGCTTCACTCTCCCCATCTCCCCCCCCTCC
CCACCCCCAATTTTGTATTTATTTATTTTTTAATTATTTTGTGCAGCGATGGGGGCGGGGGGGGGGGGGG
GGCGCGCGCCAGGCGGGGCGGGGCGGGGCGAGGGGCGGGGCGGGGCGAGGCGGAGAGGTGCGGCGGCAGC
CAATCAGAGCGGCGCGCTCCGAAAGTTTCCTTTTATGGCGAGGCGGCGGCGGCGGCGGCCCTATAAAAAG
CGAAGCGCGCGGCGGGCGGGAGTCGCTGCGCGCTGCCTTCGCCCCGTGCCCCGCTCCGCCGCCGCCTCGC
GCCGCCCGCCCCGGCTCTGACTGACCGCGTTACTCCCACAGGTGAGCGGGCGGGACGGCCCTTCTCCTCC
GGGCTGTAATTAGCGCTTGGTTTAATGACGGCTTGTTTCTTTTCTGTGGCTGCGTGAAAGCCTTGAGGGG
CTCCGGGAGGGCCCTTTGTGCGGGGGGAGCGGCTCGGGGCTGTCCGCGGGGGGACGGCTGCCTTCGGGGG
GGACGGGGCAGGGCGGGGTTCGGCTTCTGGCGTGTGACCGGCGGCTCTAGAGCCTCTGCTAACCATGTTC
ATGCCTTCTTCTTTTTCCTACAGCTCCTGGGCAACGTGCTGGTTATTGTGCTGTCTCATCATTTTGGCAA
AGAATTGGATCCCCATAACTTCGTATAAAGTATCCTATACGAAGTTATATCAAAATAGGAAGACCAATGC
TTCACCATCGACCCGAATTGCCAAGCATCACCATCGACCCATAACTTCGTATAATGTATGCTATACGAAG
TTATACTAGTGCTAGCGGATCCGATATCCTAACGTGGCTTCTTCTGCCAAAGCATGATGAGGATGATAAG
GGAGATGATGGTGAGCACCACCAGGGCCAGGATGGCTGAGATCACCACCACCTTAAAGGGCAAGGAGTGT
GGCACCACGATGACCTCCTGCGTGTCCTGGCCCACAGCATTCAGATCCTCTTCTGAGATGAGTTTTTGTT
CGTCGACCTGCAGTTTCAGTGCCTTGTCATTCGGTTCTTTGAACAGTGCTTTCATTTCGTCTGACAGTTC
GAAATTCATGTTCAGGGGGTTGTTAAAGTTGTACTCCAGCTTATGCCCCAGGATGTTGCCGTCCTCCTTG
AAGTCGATGCCCTTCAGCTCGATGCGGTTCACCAGGGTGTCGCCCTCGAACTTCACCTCGGCGCGGGTCT
TGTAGTTGCCGTCGTCCTTGAAGAAGATGGTGCGCTCCTGGATGTAGCCTTCGGGCATGGCGGACTTGAA
GAAGTCGTGCTGCTTCATGTGGTCGGGGTAGCGGCTGAAGCACTGCACGCCGTAGGTCAGGGTGGTCACG
AGGGTGGGCCAGGGCACGGGCAGCTTGCCGGTGGTGCAGATGAACTTCAGGGTCAGCTTGCCGTAGGTGG
CATCGCCCTCACCCTCGCCGGACACGCTGAACTTGTGGCCGTTTACGTCGCCGTCCAGCTCGACCAGGAT
GGGCACCACCCCGGTGAACAGCTCCTCGCCCTTGCTCACCATGCTCCCTCCGGTACCGCCCTTGTACAGC
TCGTCCATGCCGAGAGTGATCCCGGCGGCGGTCACGAACTCCAGCAGGACCATGTGATCGCGCTTCTCGT
TGGGGTCTTTCGAAAGTTTGGACTGGGTGCTCAGGTAGTGGTTGTCGGGCAGCAGCACGGGGCCGTCGCC
GATGGGGGTGTTCTGCTGGTAGTGGTAGGCGAGCTGCACGCCGCCGTCCTCGATGTTGTGGCGGATCTTG
AAGTTCGCCTTGATGCCGTTCCTCTGCTTGTCGGCCATGATATAGACGTTGTGGCTCACCAGAATTGGAT
TTTTGAACCACTTATCAAACCATTTTTCCGCTTCACCGGAGGTCTGCACCTGAGCGATGGTGTCATCCAT
CAGCTTTTTGAACTGCGGATCATCTTTACGCAACATACAACCGTAGGCCTCCTGAGACTGCGGCTTGCCG
ACGATTTCCCAGTTGTCTGGTTTCTTCGCTTTCGCACGTTCACCGGCCAGCAGCACGTCATCCATCATAA
AGGCAACGGCACGACCGCTTTCCAGGGTGCGGAAAGAGTCACCGTGATCTTTGGCGCTGATGATGCGCAT
ATTCATTTTTTGCTCTTCATTCAGTTTGTTGAGCAAAACTTCAGAGGTAGTGCCGGAAGTGACGACTACG
GCTTTGTCTTTCAGGTTGGCAAAATCTTTGATATCGCCACCCTTTTTGGTCAACAGGCGCGTACCGACCA
CGAAAATAGTGTCAGAGAAAGCCGCCTGTTTTTGGCGTTCGACGTTGTTGGTGGTAGAACCACATTCAAA
ATCGAAAGTGCCGTTTTGCAGCAGTGGAATACGGTTTTGTGAGGTAATCGGAATCAGTTTTACCTGCAAG
TCCGGTTTGTTGAGTTTCTTTTTCACTGCTTCAACAATGGCGTTGGAGTAATCCTGCGAGTAACCCACCA
CTTTTTGCTGATTGTCGTAATAAGAGAAAGGCACTGAAGATTCACGGTGACCGACGACAATCACACCGTT
TTTGGCGATTTTGTCCAGCGTGCTGCCTGCGGCAGATCTGTCACCAGTGGAACCTGGAACCCAGAGCAGC
AGTACCCATAGCAGGAGTGTGTCTGTCTCCATGGTGGCGATATCACCGGTGGTACCACTAGTATAACTTC
GTATAGGATACTTTATACGAAGTTATCATTGGGATTCTTCCTATTTTGATCCAAGCATCACCATCGACCC
TCTAGTCCAGATCTCACCATCGACCCATAACTTCGTATAGCATACATTATACGAAGTTATGTCCCTCGAA
GAGGTTCGAATTCGATATCAAGCTTATCGATAATCAACCTCTGGATTACAAAATTTGTGAAAGATTGACT
GGTATTCTTAACTATGTTGCTCCTTTTACGCTATGTGGATACGCTGCTTTAATGCCTTTGTATCATGCTA
TTGCTTCCCGTATGGCTTTCATTTTCTCCTCCTTGTATAAATCCTGGTTGCTGTCTCTTTATGAGGAGTT
GTGGCCCGTTGTCAGGCAACGTGGCGTGGTGTGCACTGTGTTTGCTGACGCAACCCCCACTGGTTGGGGC
ATTGCCACCACCTGTCAGCTCCTTTCCGGGACTTTCGCTTTCCCCCTCCCTATTGCCACGGCGGAACTCA
TCGCCGCCTGCCTTGCCCGCTGCTGGACAGGGGCTCGGCTGTTGGGCACTGACAATTCCGTGGTGTTGTC
GGGGAAATCATCGTCCTTTCCTTGGCTGCTCGCCTGTGTTGCCACCTGGATTCTGCGCGGGACGTCCTTC
TGCTACGTCCCTTCGGCCCTCAATCCAGCGGACCTTCCTTCCCGCGGCCTGCTGCCGGCTCTGCGGCCTC
TTCCGCGTCTTCGCCTTCGCCCTCAGACGAGTCGGATCTCCCTTTGGGCCGCCTCCCCGCATCGATACCG
TCGACCCGGGCGGCCGCTTCGAGCAGACATGATAAGATACATTGATGAGTTTGGACAAACCACAACTAGA
ATGCAGTGAAAAAAATGCTTTATTTGTGAAATTTGTGATGCTATTGCTTTATTTGTAACCATTATAAGCT
GCAATAAACAAGTTAACAACAACAATTGCATTCATTTTATGTTTCAGGTTCAGGGGGAGATGTGGGAGGT
TTTTTAAAGCAAGTAAAACCTCTACAAATGTGGTAAAATCGATAAGGATCTTCCTAGAGCATGGCTACGT
AGATAAGTAGCATGGCGGGTTAATCATTAACTACAAGGAACCCCTAGTGATGGAGTTGGCCACTCCCTCT
CTGCGCGCTCGCTCGCTCACTGAGGCCGGGCGACCAAAGGTCGCCCGACGCCCGGGCTTTGCCCGGGCGG
CCTCAGTGAGCGAGCGAGCGCGCAGCTGCATTAATGAATCGGCCAACGCGCGGGGAGAGGCGGTTTGCGT
ATTGGGCGCTCTTCCGCTTCCTCGCTCACTGACTCGCTGCGCTCGGTCGTTCGGCTGCGGCGAGCGGTAT
CAGCTCACTCAAAGGCGGTAATACGGTTATCCACAGAATCAGGGGATAACGCAGGAAAGAACATGTGAGC
AAAAGGCCAGCAAAAGGCCAGGAACCGTAAAAAGGCCGCGTTGCTGGCGTTTTTCCATAGGCTCCGCCCC
CCTGACGAGCATCACAAAAATCGACGCTCAAGTCAGAGGTGGCGAAACCCGACAGGACTATAAAGATACC
AGGCGTTTCCCCCTGGAAGCTCCCTCGTGCGCTCTCCTGTTCCGACCCTGCCGCTTACCGGATACCTGTC
CGCCTTTCTCCCTTCGGGAAGCGTGGCGCTTTCTCATAGCTCACGCTGTAGGTATCTCAGTTCGGTGTAG
GTCGTTCGCTCCAAGCTGGGCTGTGTGCACGAACCCCCCGTTCAGCCCGACCGCTGCGCCTTATCCGGTA
ACTATCGTCTTGAGTCCAACCCGGTAAGACACGACTTATCGCCACTGGCAGCAGCCACTGGTAACAGGAT
TAGCAGAGCGAGGTATGTAGGCGGTGCTACAGAGTTCTTGAAGTGGTGGCCTAACTACGGCTACACTAGA
AGAACAGTATTTGGTATCTGCGCTCTGCTGAAGCCAGTTACCTTCGGAAAAAGAGTTGGTAGCTCTTGAT
CCGGCAAACAAACCACCGCTGGTAGCGGTGGTTTTTTTGTTTGCAAGCAGCAGATTACGCGCAGAAAAAA
AGGATCTCAAGAAGATCCTTTGATCTTTTCTACGGGGTCTGACGCTCAGTGGAACGAAAACTCACGTTAA
GGGATTTTGGTCATGAGATTATCAAAAAGGATCTTCACCTAGATCCTTTTAAATTAAAAATGAAGTTTTA
AATCAATCTAAAGTATATATGAGTAAACTTGGTCTGACAGTTACCAATGCTTAATCAGTGAGGCACCTAT
CTCAGCGATCTGTCTATTTCGTTCATCCATAGTTGCCTGACTCCCCGTCGTGTAGATAACTACGATACGG
GAGGGCTTACCATCTGGCCCCAGTGCTGCAATGATACCGCGAGACCCACGCTCACCGGCTCCAGATTTAT
CAGCAATAAACCAGCCAGCCGGAAGGGCCGAGCGCAGAAGTGGTCCTGCAACTTTATCCGCCTCCATCCA
GTCTATTAATTGTTGCCGGGAAGCTAGAGTAAGTAGTTCGCCAGTTAATAGTTTGCGCAACGTTGTTGCC
ATTGCTACAGGCATCGTGGTGTCACGCTCGTCGTTTGGTATGGCTTCATTCAGCTCCGGTTCCCAACGAT
CAAGGCGAGTTACATGATCCCCCATGTTGTGCAAAAAAGCGGTTAGCTCCTTCGGTCCTCCGATCGTTGT
CAGAAGTAAGTTGGCCGCAGTGTTATCACTCATGGTTATGGCAGCACTGCATAATTCTCTTACTGTCATG
CCATCCGTAAGATGCTTTTCTGTGACTGGTGAGTACTCAACCAAGTCATTCTGAGAATAGTGTATGCGGC
GACCGAGTTGCTCTTGCCCGGCGTCAATACGGGATAATACCGCGCCACATAGCAGAACTTTAAAAGTGCT
CATCATTGGAAAACGTTCTTCGGGGCGAAAACTCTCAAGGATCTTACCGCTGTTGAGATCCAGTTCGATG
TAACCCACTCGTGCACCCAACTGATCTTCAGCATCTTTTACTTTCACCAGCGTTTCTGGGTGAGCAAAAA
CAGGAAGGCAAAATGCCGCAAAAAAGGGAATAAGGGCGACACGGAAATGTTGAATACTCATACTCTTCCT
TTTTCAATATTATTGAAGCATTTATCAGGGTTATTGTCTCATGAGCGGATACATATTTGAATGTATTTAG
AAAAATAAACAAATAGGGGTTCCGCGCACATTTCCCCGAAAAGTGCCACCTAAATTGTAAGCGTTAATAT
TTTGTTAAAATTCGCGTTAAATTTTTGTTAAATCAGCTCATTTTTTAACCAATAGGCCGAAATCGGCAAA
ATCCCTTATAAATCAAAAGAATAGACCGAGATAGGGT
[37 nt withheld, positions 6478-6514]
AAAGAACGTGGACTCCAACGTCAAAGG
[49 nt withheld, positions 6542-6590]
T
[91 nt withheld, positions 6592-6682]
G
[124 nt withheld, positions 6684-6807]
CCCATTCGCCATTCAGGCTGCGCAACTGTTGGGAAGGGCGATCGGTGCGGGCCTCTTCGCTATTACGCCA
G
Features (pLannotate 1.2.2; 26 found; start..end, strand, type, name):
    191..439     +  enhancer       CMV enhancer (fragment): human cytomegalovirus immediate early enhancer
    441..718     +  promoter       chicken β-actin promoter: No description available
    719..854     +  intron         hybrid intron (fragment): hybrid between chicken β-actin (CBA) and minute virus of mice (MMV) introns (Gray et al., 2011)
    943..1073    +  intron         chimeric intron (fragment): chimera between introns from chicken β-actin and rabbit β-globin
   1071..1136    +  CDS            HBB (fragment): HBB_LEPEU - Experimental evidence at protein level: Swiss-Prot protein existence level 1. Involved in oxygen transport from the lung to the various peripheral tissues. From Lepus europaeus (European hare).
   1135..1168    -  protein_bind   lox2272: Cre-mediated recombination occurs in the 8-bp core sequence (GGATACTT). lox2272 sites are compatible with each other, but incompatible with loxP or loxN sites (Lee and Saito, 1988). Cre recombinase
   1231..1264    -  protein_bind   loxP: Cre-mediated recombination occurs in the 8-bp core sequence (GCATACAT). Cre recombinase
   1292..1438    -  CDS            PDGFRβ TM domain: transmembrane domain from platelet derived growth factor receptor beta
   1487..1555    -  CDS            gltI (fragment): GLTI_ECOLI - Also known as ybeJ, yzzK. Experimental evidence at protein level: Swiss-Prot protein existence level 1. Part of the ABC transporter complex GltIJKL involved in glutamate and aspartate uptake. Binds to both glutamate and aspartate. From Escherichia coli (strain K12).
   1568..2290    -  CDS            cEGFP: cEGFP is a basic (constitutively fluorescent) green fluorescent protein published in 2008, derived from Aequorea victoria.
   2303..3043    -  CDS            gltI (fragment): GLTI_ECOLI - Also known as ybeJ, yzzK. Experimental evidence at protein level: Swiss-Prot protein existence level 1. Part of the ABC transporter complex GltIJKL involved in glutamate and aspartate uptake. Binds to both glutamate and aspartate. From Escherichia coli (strain K12).
   3050..3112    -  sig_peptide    Igκ leader: leader sequence from mouse immunoglobulin κ light chain
   3143..3176    +  protein_bind   lox2272: Cre-mediated recombination occurs in the 8-bp core sequence (GGATACTT). lox2272 sites are compatible with each other, but incompatible with loxP or loxN sites (Lee and Saito, 1988). Cre recombinase
   3247..3280    +  protein_bind   loxP: Cre-mediated recombination occurs in the 8-bp core sequence (GCATACAT). Cre recombinase
   3298..3322    +  misc_feature   MCS (fragment): pBluescript multiple cloning site
   3322..3910    +  misc_feature   WPRE: woodchuck hepatitis virus posttranscriptional regulatory element
   3953..4074    -  polyA_signal   SV40 poly(A) signal: SV40 polyadenylation signal
   4097..4165    -  CDS            large T antigen (fragment): large T antigen from SV40 (simian virus 40)
   4236..4369    +  repeat_region  AAV2 ITR: inverted terminal repeat of adeno-associated virus serotype 2 inverted
   4363..4419    -  CDS            lacI (fragment): lac repressor; lacI; The lac repressor binds to the lac operator to inhibit transcription in E. coli. This inhibition can be relieved by adding lactose or isopropyl-β-D-thiogalactopyranoside (IPTG).
   4602..5190    -  rep_origin     ori: high-copy-number ColE1/pMB1/pBR322/pUC origin of replication
   5361..6221    -  CDS            AmpR: β-lactamase; bla; confers resistance to ampicillin, carbenicillin, and related antibiotics
   6222..6326    -  promoter       AmpR promoter: bla
   6379..6807    -  rep_origin     f1 ori (sequence partly withheld): f1 bacteriophage origin of replication; arrow indicates direction of (+) strand synthesis
   6812..3       -  CDS            lacZα (fragment) (across the origin): LacZα fragment of β-galactosidase; lacZ fragment
   6876..130     -  repeat_region  AAV2 ITR (fragment) (across the origin): inverted terminal repeat of adeno-associated virus serotype 2 inverted
