[The description below was written by a language model from this plasmid's Addgene catalogue record and pLannotate feature annotations shown in this document.]
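Description:
pAAV.CAG.Flex.iGluSnFr.WPRE.SV40 is an adeno-associated virus transfer plasmid for Cre-dependent mammalian expression of the genetically encoded glutamate sensor iGluSnFR. It is built on a pAAV backbone and is maintained in E. coli through a high-copy ColE1/pUC-type origin with ampicillin resistance (AmpR under its own bla promoter). An f1 origin is also present. Two AAV2 inverted terminal repeats flank the expression cassette, allowing it to be packaged into recombinant AAV particles. The use of a recombination-deficient growth strain is consistent with the need to keep the ITRs and repeated lox sites stable.

The cassette is driven by the CAG promoter, annotated as a CMV enhancer, chicken β-actin promoter and chimeric intron sequences. The catalogue purpose line mentions a GFAP promoter, but the plasmid name, the promoter field and the feature table all indicate CAG. Downstream, the sensor coding sequence sits in reverse orientation between pairs of lox2272 and loxP sites arranged as a FLEX switch. Cre recombinase inverts the cassette into the sense orientation and locks it there by excising one site of each pair, so expression occurs only in Cre-positive cells.

The sensor itself consists of an Igκ leader peptide, the E. coli glutamate-binding protein GltI interrupted by a circularly permuted GFP, and a PDGFRβ transmembrane domain. This design displays the sensor on the cell surface to report extracellular glutamate as a single-wavelength fluorescence change. The depositor notes an expected K158R (GFP numbering) substitution that does not impair function. A WPRE and an SV40 polyadenylation signal enhance and terminate expression. The construct is used to image glutamate neurotransmission in genetically defined cell populations, and a newer sensor generation, iGluSnFR3, is available.
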