Addgene plasmid #98932: pAAV.CAG.Flex.iGluSnFr.WPRE.SV40
Purpose: Cre dependent AAV expression of glutamate sensor from GFAP promoter ** A newer version of this sensor is available. Please see iGluSnFR3 plasmids at https://www.addgene.org/browse/article/28220233/ **
Depositing lab: Loren Looger. Publication: An optimized fluorescent probe for visualizing glutamate neurotransmission. Marvin JS, Borghuis BG, Tian L, Cichon J, Harnett MT, Akerboom J, Gordus A, Renninger SL, Chen TW, Bargmann CI, Orger MB, Schreiter ER, Demb JB, Gan WB, Hires SA, Looger LL. Nat Methods. 2013 Feb;10(2):162-70. doi: 10.1038/nmeth.2333. Epub 2013 Jan 13. PubMed 23314171.
Backbone
  Vector backbone: pAAV
  Vector type: Mammalian Expression, AAV
Growth in bacteria
  Bacterial resistance: Ampicillin, 100 μg/mL
  Growth temperature: 37°C
  Growth strain: NEB Stable
  Copy number: Unknown
Gene/Insert
  Gene/Insert name: iGluSnFr (alt name: GltI based Glutamate Biosensor)
  Species: Synthetic
  Promoter: CAG
  Cloning method: Unknown
Terms and licenses: Academic/Nonprofit Terms; Industry Terms: Not Available to Industry
Depositor comments: Penn Vector Core PV2725. Biosensor iGluSnFRa is a single-wavelength glutamate sensor constructed from E. coli GltI and cpGFP. iGluSnFR is bright and photostable, with 4.5 (_F/F)max in vitro, under both 1- and 2-photon illumination. These iGluSnFR constructs contain a K158R (GFP numbering) mutation that is not referenced in the publication. Depositing lab has confirmed that this mutation is expected and that the plasmids function as described. ** A newer version of this sensor is available. Please see iGluSnFR3 plasmids at https://www.addgene.org/browse/article/28220233/ **
How to cite: pAAV.CAG.Flex.iGluSnFr.WPRE.SV40 was a gift from Loren Looger (Addgene plasmid # 98932 ; http://n2t.net/addgene:98932 ; RRID:Addgene_98932) For viral preps, please replace (Addgene plasmid # 98932) in the above sentence with: (Addgene viral prep # 98932-AAV1), (Addgene viral prep # 98932-AAV5), or (Addgene viral prep # 98932-AAV9)
