>Addgene plasmid #98932 | pAAV.CAG.Flex.iGluSnFr.WPRE.SV40 | addgene partial sequence | sequence record 189980 | Addgene Partial NGS Result
GCGGCAGCCAATCAGAGCGGCGCGCTCCGAAAGTTTCCTTTTATGGCGAGGCGGCGGCGGCGGCGGCCCT
ATAAAAAGCGAAGCGCGCGGCGGGCGGGAGTCGCTGCGCGCTGCCTTCGCCCCGTGCCCCGCTCCGCCGC
CGCCTCGCGCCGCCCGCCCCGGCTCTGACTGACCGCGTTACTCCCACAGGTGAGCGGGCGGGACGGCCCT
TCTCCTCCGGGCTGTAATTAGCGCTTGGTTTAATGACGGCTTGTTTCTTTTCTGTGGCTGCGTGAAAGCC
TTGAGGGGCTCCGGGAGGGCCCTTTGTGCGGGGGGAGCGGCTCGGGGCTGTCCGCGGGGGGACGGCTGCC
TTCGGGGGGGACGGGGCAGGGCGGGGTTCGGCTTCTGGCGTGTGACCGGCGGCTCTAGAGCCTCTGCTAA
CCATGTTCATGCCTTCTTCTTTTTCCTACAGCTCCTGGGCAACGTGCTGGTTATTGTGCTGTCTCATCAT
TTTGGCAAAGAATTGGATCCCCATAACTTCGTATAAAGTATCCTATACGAAGTTATATCAAAATAGGAAG
ACCAATGCTTCACCATCGACCCGAATTGCCAAGCATCACCATCGACCCATAACTTCGTATAATGTATGCT
ATACGAAGTTATACTAGTGCTAGCGGATCCGATATCCTAACGTGGCTTCTTCTGCCAAAGCATGATGAGG
ATGATAAGGGAGATGATGGTGAGCACCACCAGGGCCAGGATGGCTGAGATCACCACCACCTTAAAGGGCA
AGGAGTGTGGCACCACGATGACCTCCTGCGTGTCCTGGCCCACAGCATTCAGATCCTCTTCTGAGATGAG
TTTTTGTTCGTCGACCTGCAGTTTCAGTGCCTTGTCATTCGGTTCTTTGAACAGTGCTTTCATTTCGTCT
GACAGTTCGAAATTCATGTTCAGGGGGTTGTTAAAGTTGTACTCCAGCTTATGCCCCAGGATGTTGCCGT
CCTCCTTGAAGTCGATGCCCTTCAGCTCGATGCGGTTCACCAGGGTGTCGCCCTCGAACTTCACCTCGGC
GCGGGTCTTGTAGTTGCCGTCGTCCTTGAAGAAGATGGTGCGCTCCTGGATGTAGCCTTCGGGCATGGCG
GACTTGAAGAAGTCGTGCTGCTTCATGTGGTCGGGGTAGCGGCTGAAGCACTGCACGCCGTAGGTCAGGG
TGGTCACGAGGGTGGGCCAGGGCACGGGCAGCTTGCCGGTGGTGCAGATGAACTTCAGGGTCAGCTTGCC
GTAGGTGGCATCGCCCTCACCCTCGCCGGACACGCTGAACTTGTGGCCGTTTACGTCGCCGTCCAGCTCG
ACCAGGATGGGCACCACCCCGGTGAACAGCTCCTCGCCCTTGCTCACCATGCTCCCTCCGGTACCGCCCT
TGTACAGCTCGTCCATGCCGAGAGTGATCCCGGCGGCGGTCACGAACTCCAGCAGGACCATGTGATCGCG
CTTCTCGTTGGGGTCTTTCGAAAGTTTGGACTGGGTGCTCAGGTAGTGGTTGTCGGGCAGCAGCACGGGG
CCGTCGCCGATGGGGGTGTTCTGCTGGTAGTGGTAGGCGAGCTGCACGCCGCCGTCCTCGATGTTGTGGC
GGATCTTGAAGTTCGCCTTGATGCCGTTCCTCTGCTTGTCGGCCATGATATAGACGTTGTGGCTCACCAG
AATTGGATTTTTGAACCACTTATCAAACCATTTTTCCGCTTCACCGGAGGTCTGCACCTGAGCGATGGTG
TCATCCATCAGCTTTTTGAACTGCGGATCATCTTTACGCAACATACAACCGTAGGCCTCCTGAGACTGCG
GCTTGCCGACGATTTCCCAGTTGTCTGGTTTCTTCGCTTTCGCACGTTCACCGGCCAGCAGCACGTCATC
CATCATAAAGGCAACGGCACGACCGCTTTCCAGGGTGCGGAAAGAGTCACCGTGATCTTTGGCGCTGATG
ATGCGCATATTCATTTTTTGCTCTTCATTCAGTTTGTTGAGCAAAACTTCAGAGGTAGTGCCGGAAGTGA
CGACTACGGCTTTGTCTTTCAGGTTGGCAAAATCTTTGATATCGCCACCCTTTTTGGTCAACAGGCGCGT
ACCGACCACGAAAATAGTGTCAGAGAAAGCCGCCTGTTTTTGGCGTTCGACGTTGTTGGTGGTAGAACCA
CATTCAAAATCGAAAGTGCCGTTTTGCAGCAGTGGAATACGGTTTTGTGAGGTAATCGGAATCAGTTTTA
CCTGCAAGTCCGGTTTGTTGAGTTTCTTTTTCACTGCTTCAACAATGGCGTTGGAGTAATCCTGCGAGTA
ACCCACCACTTTTTGCTGATTGTCGTAATAAGAGAAAGGCACTGAAGATTCACGGTGACCGACGACAATC
ACACCGTTTTTGGCGATTTTGTCCAGCGTGCTGCCTGCGGCAGATCTGTCACCAGTGGAACCTGGAACCC
AGAGCAGCAGTACCCATAGCAGGAGTGTGTCTGTCTCCATGGTGGCGATATCACCGGTGGTACCACTAGT
ATAACTTCGTATAGGATACTTTATACGAAGTTATCATTGGGATTCTTCCTATTTTGATCCAAGCATCACC
ATCGACCCTCTAGTCCAGATCTCACCATCGACCCATAACTTCGTATAGCATACATTATACGAAGTTATGT
CCCTCGAAGAGGTTCGAATTCGATATCAAGCTTATCGATAATCAACCTCTGGATTACAAAATTTGTGAAA
GATTGACTGGTATTCTTAACTATGTTGCTCCTTTTACGCTATGTGGATACGCTGCTTTAATGCCTTTGTA
TCATGCTATTGCTTCCCGTATGGCTTTCATTTTCTCCTCCTTGTATAAATCCTGGTTGCTGTCTCTTTAT
GAGGAGTTGTGGCCCGTTGTCAGGCAACGTGGCGTGGTGTGCACTGTGTTTGCTGACGCAACCCCCACTG
GTTGGGGCATTGCCACCACCTGTCAGCTCCTTTCCGGGACTTTCGCTTTCCCCCTCCCTATTGCCACGGC
GGAACTCATCGCCGCCTGCCTTGCCCGCTGCTGGACAGGGGCTCGGCTGTTGGGCACTGACAATTCCGTG
GTGTTGTCGGGGAAATCATCGTCCTTTCCTTGGCTGCTCGCCTGTGTTGCCACCTGGATTCTGCGCGGGA
CGTCCTTCTGCTACGTCCCTTCGGCCCTCAATCCAGCGGACCTTCCTTCCCGCGGCCTGCTGCCGGCTCT
GCGGCCTCTTCCGCGTCTTCGCCTTCGCCCTCAGACGAGTCGGATCTCCCTTTGGGCCGCCTCCCCGCAT
CGATACCGTCGACCCGGGCGGCCGCTTCGAGCAGACATGATAAGATACATTGATGAGTTTGGACAAACCA
CAACTAGAATGCAGTGAAAAAAATGCTTTATTTGTGAAATTTGTGATGCTATTGCTTTATTTGTAACCAT
TATAAGCTGCAATAAACAAGTTAACAACAACAATTGCATTCATTTTATGTTTCAGGTTCAGGGGGAGATG
TGGGAGGTTTTTTAAAGCAAGTAAAACCTCTACAAATGTGGTAAAATCGATAAGGATCTTCCTAGAGCAT
GGCTACGTAGATAAGTAGCATGGCGGGTTAATCATTAACTACAAGGAACCCCTAGTGATGGAGTTGGCCA
CTCCCTCTCTGCGCGCTCGCTCGCTCACTGAGGCCGGGCGACCAAAGGTCGCCCGACGCCCGGGCTTTGC
CCGGGCGGCCTCAGTGAGCGAGCGAGCGCGCAGCTGCATTAATGAATCGGCCAACGCGCGGGGAGAGGCG
GTTTGCGTATTGGGCGCTCTTCCGCTTCCTCGCTCACTGACTCGCTGCGCTCGGTCGTTCGGCTGCGGCG
AGCGGTATCAGCTCACTCAAAGGCGGTAATACGGTTATCCACAGAATCAGGGGATAACGCAGGAAAGAAC
ATGTGAGCAAAAGGCCAGCAAAAGGCCAGGAACCGTAAAAAGGCCGCGTTGCTGGCGTTTTTCCATAGGC
TCCGCCCCCCTGACGAGCATCACAAAAATCGACGCTCAAGTCAGAGGTGGCGAAACCCGACAGGACTATA
AAGATACCAGGCGTTTCCCCCTGGAAGCTCCCTCGTGCGCTCTCCTGTTCCGACCCTGCCGCTTACCGGA
TACCTGTCCGCCTTTCTCCCTTCGGGAAGCGTGGCGCTTTCTCATAGCTCACGCTGTAGGTATCTCAGTT
CGGTGTAGGTCGTTCGCTCCAAGCTGGGCTGTGTGCACGAACCCCCCGTTCAGCCCGACCGCTGCGCCTT
ATCCGGTAACTATCGTCTTGAGTCCAACCCGGTAAGACACGACTTATCGCCACTGGCAGCAGCCACTGGT
AACAGGATTAGCAGAGCGAGGTATGTAGGCGGTGCTACAGAGTTCTTGAAGTGGTGGCCTAACTACGGCT
ACACTAGAAGAACAGTATTTGGTATCTGCGCTCTGCTGAAGCCAGTTACCTTCGGAAAAAGAGTTGGTAG
CTCTTGATCCGGCAAACAAACCACCGCTGGTAGCGGTGGTTTTTTTGTTTGCAAGCAGCAGATTACGCGC
AGAAAAAAAGGATCTCAAGAAGATCCTTTGATCTTTTCTACGGGGTCTGACGCTCAGTGGAACGAAAACT
CACGTTAAGGGATTTTGGTCATGAGATTATCAAAAAGGATCTTCACCTAGATCCTTTTAAATTAAAAATG
AAGTTTTAAATCAATCTAAAGTATATATGAGTAAACTTGGTCTGACAGTTACCAATGCTTAATCAGTGAG
GCACCTATCTCAGCGATCTGTCTATTTCGTTCATCCATAGTTGCCTGACTCCCCGTCGTGTAGATAACTA
CGATACGGGAGGGCTTACCATCTGGCCCCAGTGCTGCAATGATACCGCGAGACCCACGCTCACCGGCTCC
AGATTTATCAGCAATAAACCAGCCAGCCGGAAGGGCCGAGCGCAGAAGTGGTCCTGCAACTTTATCCGCC
TCCATCCAGTCTATTAATTGTTGCCGGGAAGCTAGAGTAAGTAGTTCGCCAGTTAATAGTTTGCGCAACG
TTGTTGCCATTGCTACAGGCATCGTGGTGTCACGCTCGTCGTTTGGTATGGCTTCATTCAGCTCCGGTTC
CCAACGATCAAGGCGAGTTACATGATCCCCCATGTTGTGCAAAAAAGCGGTTAGCTCCTTCGGTCCTCCG
ATCGTTGTCAGAAGTAAGTTGGCCGCAGTGTTATCACTCATGGTTATGGCAGCACTGCATAATTCTCTTA
CTGTCATGCCATCCGTAAGATGCTTTTCTGTGACTGGTGAGTACTCAACCAAGTCATTCTGAGAATAGTG
TATGCGGCGACCGAGTTGCTCTTGCCCGGCGTCAATACGGGATAATACCGCGCCACATAGCAGAACTTTA
AAAGTGCTCATCATTGGAAAACGTTCTTCGGGGCGAAAACTCTCAAGGATCTTACCGCTGTTGAGATCCA
GTTCGATGTAACCCACTCGTGCACCCAACTGATCTTCAGCATCTTTTACTTTCACCAGCGTTTCTGGGTG
AGCAAAAACAGGAAGGCAAAATGCCGCAAAAAAGGGAATAAGGGCGACACGGAAATGTTGAATACTCATA
CTCTTCCTTTTTCAATATTATTGAAGCATTTATCAGGGTTATTGTCTCATGAGCGGATACATATTTGAAT
GTATTTAGAAAAATAAACAAATAGGGGTTCCGCGCACATTTCCCCGAAAAGTGCCACCTAAATTGTAAGC
GTTAATATTTTGTTAAAATTCGCGTTAAATTTTTGTTAAATCAGCTCATTTTTTAACCAATAGGCCGAAA
TCGGCAAAATCCCTTATAAATCAAAAGAATAGACCGAGATAGGGT
[37 nt withheld, positions 5856-5892]
AAAGAACGTGGACTCCAACGTCAAAGG
[49 nt withheld, positions 5920-5968]
T
[91 nt withheld, positions 5970-6060]
G
[124 nt withheld, positions 6062-6185]
CCCATTCGCCATTCAGGCTGCGCAACTGTTGGGAAGGGCGATCGGTGCGGGCCTCTTCGCTATTACGCCA
GCTGCGCGCTCGCTCGCTCACTGAGGCCGCCCGGGCAAAGCCCGGGCGTCGGGCGACCTTTGGTCGCCCG
GCCTCAGTGAGCGAGCGAGCGCGCAGAGAGGGAGTGGCCAACTCCATCACTAGGGGTTCCTTGTAGTTAA
TGATTAACCCGCCATGCTACTTATCTACGTAGCCATGCTCTAGGAAGAGTACCATTGACGTCAATAATGA
CGTATGTTCCCATAGTAACGCCAATAGGGACTTTCCATTGACGTCAATGGGTGGAGTATTTACGGTAAAC
TGCCCACTTGGCAGTACATCAAGTGTATCATATGCCAAGTACGCCCCCTATTGACGTCAATGACGGTAAA
TGGCCCGCCTGGCATTATGCCCAGTACATGACCTTATGGGACTTTCCTACTTGGCAGTACATCTACGTAT
TAGTCATCGCTATTACCATGGTCGAGGTGAGCCCCACGTTCTGCTTCACTCTCCCCATCTCCCCCCCCTC
CCCACCCCCAATTTTGTATTTATTTATTTTTTAATTATTTTGTGCAGCGATGGGGGCGGGGGGGGGGGGG
GGGCGCGCGCCAGGCGGGG
